>Addgene plasmid #26714 | pLKO.1-puro-cfRabin8_5 | depositor partial sequence | sequence record 12635 | Author sequence
GCTGGGATATTTCAAAGAG
