>Addgene plasmid #26714 | pLKO.1-puro-cfRabin8_5 | addgene partial sequence | sequence record 32955 | 26714 with hU6-F
GGCTGTTAGAGAGATAATTGGAATTAATTTGACTGTAAACACAAAGATATTAGTACAAAATACGTGACGT
AGAAAGTAATAATTTCTTGGGTAGTTTGCAGTTTTAAAATTATGTTTTAAAATGGACTATCATATGCTTA
CCGTAACTTGAAAGTATTTCGATTTCTTGGCTTTATATATCTTGTGGAAAGGACGAAACACCGGGCTGGG
ATATTTCAAAGAGCTCGAGCTCTTTGAAATATCCCAGCTTTTTGAATTCTCGACCTCGAGACAAATGGCA
GTATTCATCCACAATTTTAAAAGAAAAGGGGGGATTGGGGGGTACAGTGCAGGGGAAAGAATAGTAGACA
TAATAGCAACAGACATACAAACTAAAGAATTACAAAAACAAATTACAAAAATTCAAAATTTTCGGGTTTA
TTACAGGGACAGCAGAGATCCACTTTGGCCGCGGCTCGAGGGGGTTGGGGTTGCGCCTTTTCCAAGGCAG
CCCTGGGTTTGCGCAGGGACGCGGCTGCTCTGGGCGTGGTTCCGGGAAACGCAGCGGCGCCGACCCTGGG
TCTCGCACATTCTTCACGTCCGTTCGCAGCGTCACCCGGATCTTCGCCGCTACCCTTGTGGGCCCCCCGG
CGACGCTTCCTGCTCCGCCCCTAAGTCGGGAAGGTTCCTTGCGGTTCGCGGCGTGCCGGACGTGACAAAC
GGAAGCCGCACGTCTCACTAGTACCCTCGCAGACGGACAGCGCCAGGGAGCAATGGCAGCGCGCCGACCG
CGATGGGCTGTGGCCAATAGCGGCTGCTCAGCAGGGCGCGCCGAGAGCAGCGGCCGGGAAGGGGCGGTGC
GGGAGGCGGGGTGTGGGGCGGTAGTGTGGCCCTGTTCCTGCCCGCGCGGTGTTCCGCATTCTGCAAGCCT
CCGGAGCGCACGTCGGCAGTCGGCTCCCTCG
