[The description below was written by a language model from this plasmid's Addgene catalogue record.]
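Description:
pLKO.1-puro-cfRabin8_5 is a lentiviral RNAi plasmid built on the pLKO.1-puro backbone (about 7 kb without insert) and designed to knock down canine Rabin8 in mammalian cells. It is propagated in bacteria as a high-copy plasmid under ampicillin selection. The recorded growth strain is Stbl3, a recombination-deficient host commonly chosen to keep the repeated lentiviral LTR sequences stable. In transduced or transfected mammalian cells the vector confers puromycin resistance, which allows stable knockdown populations to be selected.

The insert is a short hairpin RNA cassette directed against dog (C. familiaris) Rabin8. It was cloned between the AgeI and EcoRI sites of the backbone, and both sites were destroyed in the process. According to the depositor, the hairpin targets only the alpha isoform of Rabin8, and its target sequence matches several species, including dog and mouse, but not human. The record provides no feature table and does not name the promoter. In the standard pLKO.1 design, hairpins placed at this position are transcribed from a human U6 RNA polymerase III promoter, and the puromycin marker is expressed from a separate promoter. The whole unit lies between lentiviral LTRs, so it can be packaged into virus when helper plasmids are supplied in trans.

The associated publication concerns the molecular network that generates the apical surface and lumen de novo in epithelial cells. This is consistent with using the construct to deplete Rabin8 in canine cells, and the lack of a match to human sequence could in principle permit rescue with a human cDNA, although the record does not say so.
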