Addgene plasmid #26714: pLKO.1-puro-cfRabin8_5
Depositing lab: Keith Mostov. Depositing organization: University of California, San Francisco (UCSF). Publication: A molecular network for de novo generation of the apical surface and lumen. Bryant DM, Datta A, Rodriguez-Fraticelli AE, Peranen J, Martin-Belmonte F, Mostov KE. Nat Cell Biol. 2010 Nov;12(11):1035-45. doi: 10.1038/ncb2106. Epub 2010 Oct 3. PubMed 20890297.
Backbone
  Vector backbone: pLKO.1-puro
  Backbone size w/o insert (bp): 7000
  Vector type: Mammalian Expression, Lentiviral, RNAi
  Selectable markers: Puromycin
Growth in bacteria
  Bacterial resistance: Ampicillin, 100 μg/mL
  Growth temperature: 37°C
  Growth strain: Stbl3
  Copy number: High Copy
Gene/Insert
  Gene/Insert name: dog Rabin8 RNAi
  gRNA/shRNA sequence: GCTGGGATATTTCAAAGAG
  Species: C. familiaris (dog RNAi)
  Mutation: Dog Rabin8 alpha isoform RNAi
  Cloning method: Restriction Enzyme; 5′ cloning site AgeI (destroyed during cloning); 3′ cloning site EcoRI (destroyed during cloning)
  Sequencing primers: 5′ LKO.1 5'
Terms and licenses: Academic/Nonprofit Terms; Industry Terms: Not Available to Industry
Depositor comments: RNAi to canine Rabin8, targets the alpha isoform only. Matches multiple species including dog and mouse, but not human. RNAi target sequence is: 5'-GCTGGGATATTTCAAAGAG-3'.
How to cite: pLKO.1-puro-cfRabin8_5 was a gift from Keith Mostov (Addgene plasmid # 26714 ; http://n2t.net/addgene:26714 ; RRID:Addgene_26714)
